Addgene plasmid #158551: pLIX403-EYFP-ccdB-Blast
Purpose: (Empty Backbone) Set of empty Gateway Cloning compatible, inducible, lentiviral vectors with various mammalian selection markers and N-terminal fluorescent protein fusions
Depositing lab: Alejandro Chavez.
Backbone
  Vector backbone: pLIX403
  Vector type: Mammalian Expression, Lentiviral
  Selectable markers: Blasticidin
  Tag / fusion protein: EYFP (N terminal on backbone)
Growth in bacteria
  Bacterial resistance: Chloramphenicol and Ampicillin, 25 & 100 μg/mL
  Growth temperature: 30°C
  Growth strain: ccdB Survival
  Copy number: High Copy
Gene/Insert
  Gene/Insert name: None
Terms and licenses: Academic/Nonprofit Terms; Industry Terms: Not Available to Industry
Depositor comments: 5' Cloning Site: PacI (not destroyed), 3' Cloning Site: SbfI (not destroyed)
How to cite: pLIX403-EYFP-ccdB-Blast was a gift from Alejandro Chavez (Addgene plasmid # 158551 ; http://n2t.net/addgene:158551 ; RRID:Addgene_158551)
