[The description below was written by a language model from this plasmid's Addgene catalogue record and pLannotate feature annotations shown in this document.]
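Description:
pLIX403-EYFP-ccdB-Blast is an empty, Gateway-compatible destination vector built on the pLIX403 lentiviral backbone, one member of a set of doxycycline-inducible vectors offered with different mammalian selection markers and N-terminal fluorescent protein fusions. It is a self-inactivating HIV-1-based transfer plasmid. An RSV promoter drives a truncated 5' LTR, followed by the Ψ packaging signal, a gag fragment, the RRE and the cPPT/CTS, with a WPRE and a ΔU3 3' LTR at the downstream end. In bacteria it replicates from a high-copy ColE1/pUC origin and carries ampicillin resistance on the backbone. The Gateway cassette adds chloramphenicol resistance and the ccdB toxin, so the unrecombined plasmid must be maintained in a ccdB-tolerant strain.

The expression unit consists of a tight TRE promoter (seven tet operators upstream of a minimal CMV promoter) driving a yellow fluorescent protein, catalogued as EYFP and annotated as mEYFP. This is followed directly by the attR1–CmR–ccdB–attR2 cassette. An LR reaction with an entry clone replaces the cassette with a gene of interest, which is intended to produce an N-terminal EYFP fusion, while ccdB counter-selects against non-recombinant plasmids. The depositor notes that PacI and SbfI sites flank the cloning region and are retained.

Downstream, a human PGK promoter drives blasticidin S deaminase followed by an rtTA3-type reverse tetracycline transactivator. The annotation does not identify the element linking these two coding sequences. Because both the inducible promoter and its transactivator sit in one provirus, a single transduction and blasticidin selection should yield cells with doxycycline-controlled expression of the tagged protein. No insert is present in this record.
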