Features (pLannotate 1.2.2; 34 found; start..end, strand, type, name):
     41..158     +  misc_feature   cPPT/CTS: central polypurine tract and central termination sequence of HIV-1
    212..526     +  promoter       tight TRE promoter: Tet-responsive promoter PTight, consisting of seven tet operator sequences followed by the minimal CMV promoter
    543..1259    +  CDS            mEYFP: mEYFP is a basic (constitutively fluorescent) yellow fluorescent protein published in 2002, derived from Aequorea victoria. It is reported to be a very rapidly-maturing monomer.
   1290..1414    +  protein_bind   attR1: mutant version of attR; recombination site for the Gateway® LR reaction LR Clonase™
   1439..1469    +  promoter       lac UV5 promoter: E. coli lac promoter with an "up" mutation
   1493..1522    +  promoter       cat promoter (fragment): promoter of the E. coli cat gene encoding chloramphenicol acetyltransferase
   1523..2182    +  CDS            CmR: chloramphenicol acetyltransferase; cat; confers resistance to chloramphenicol
   2361..2519    +  CDS            ccdA (fragment): CCDA_ECO57 - Also known as H, letA. Experimental evidence at protein level: Swiss-Prot protein existence level 1. Antitoxin component of a type II toxin-antitoxin (TA) system which inhibits the post-segregational killing (PSK) of plasmid-free cells, also referred to as a plasmid addiction system. Binds to and blocks the activity of CcdB; will also remove bound CcdB protein from the CcdB-GyrA complex by forming a CcdA-CcdB complex, a process termed rejuvenation. Functions as a transcriptional corepressor for the ccdAB operon, repression also requires CcdB (By similarity). From Escherichia coli
   2524..2826    +  CDS            ccdB: CCDB_ECOLI - Also known as G, letB, letD. Experimental evidence at protein level: Swiss-Prot protein existence level 1. Toxic component of a type II toxin-antitoxin (TA) system, functioning in plasmid maintainence. Responsible for the post- segregational killing (PSK) of plasmid-free cells, also referred to as a plasmid addiction system. Half-life of over 2 hours. Cell killing by CcdB is accompanied by filamentation, defects in chromosome and plasmid segregation, defects in cell division, formation of anucleate cells, decreased DNA synthesis and plasmid loss. Interferes with the activity of DN
   2870..2994    -  protein_bind   attR2: mutant version of attR; recombination site for the Gateway® LR reaction LR Clonase™
   3053..3071    +  CDS            9xHis (fragment): 9xHis affinity tag
   3081..3591    +  promoter       hPGK promoter: human phosphoglycerate kinase 1 promoter
   3607..4002    +  CDS            BSD: blasticidin S deaminase; Aspergillus terreus BSD; confers resistance to blasticidin
   4075..4772    +  CDS            rtTA3 (fragment): reverse tetracycline transactivator 3 activates expression from Tet-responsive promoters in the presence of doxycycline
   4702..4812    +  CDS            VP48: 3 tandem repeats of the minimal activation domain of herpes simplex virus VP16 (Cheng et al., 2013)
   4848..5396    +  misc_feature   WPRE (fragment): woodchuck hepatitis virus posttranscriptional regulatory element
   5422..5493    +  CDS            nef (fragment): NEF_HV1Z2 - Experimental evidence at protein level: Swiss-Prot protein existence level 1. Extracellular Nef protein targets CD4(+) T-lymphocytes for apoptosis by interacting with CXCR4 surface receptors. From Human immunodeficiency virus type 1 group M subtype D (isolate Z2/CDC-Z34) (HIV-1).
   5495..5728    +  LTR            3' LTR (ΔU3): self-inactivating 3' long terminal repeat (LTR) from HIV-1
   5800..5921    +  polyA_signal   SV40 poly(A) signal: SV40 polyadenylation signal
   5961..6096    +  rep_origin     SV40 ori: SV40 origin of replication
   6104..6167    +  promoter       AmpR promoter: bla
   6168..7028    +  CDS            AmpR: β-lactamase; bla; confers resistance to ampicillin, carbenicillin, and related antibiotics
   7199..7787    +  rep_origin     ori: high-copy-number ColE1/pMB1/pBR322/pUC origin of replication
   7970..8062    +  CDS            lacI (fragment): lac repressor; lacI; The lac repressor binds to the lac operator to inhibit transcription in E. coli. This inhibition can be relieved by adding lactose or isopropyl-β-D-thiogalactopyranoside (IPTG).
   8075..8096    +  protein_bind   CAP binding site: CAP binding activates transcription in the presence of cAMP. E. coli catabolite activator protein
   8111..8141    +  promoter       lac promoter: promoter for the E. coli lac operon
   8149..8165    +  protein_bind   lac operator: The lac repressor binds to the lac operator to inhibit transcription in E. coli. This inhibition can be relieved by adding lactose or isopropyl-β-D-thiogalactopyranoside (IPTG). lac repressor encoded by lacI
   8210..8228    +  promoter       T3 promoter: promoter for bacteriophage T3 RNA polymerase
   8256..8482    +  promoter       RSV promoter: Rous sarcoma virus enhancer/promoter
   8483..8663    +  LTR            5' LTR (truncated): truncated 5' long terminal repeat (LTR) from HIV-1
   8710..8835    +  misc_feature   HIV-1 Ψ: packaging signal of human immunodeficiency virus type 1
   8819..9182    +  CDS            HIV-1 gag (fragment): gag protein from human immunodeficiency virus 1; gag
   9328..9561    +  misc_feature   RRE: The Rev response element (RRE) of HIV-1 allows for Rev-dependent mRNA export from the nucleus to the cytoplasm.
   9938..9962    +  CDS            Rev (fragment): human immunodeficiency virus 1 (HIV-1) Rev protein; rev; enhances nuclear export of unspliced and incompletely spliced viral mRNAs
>Addgene plasmid #158551 | pLIX403-EYFP-ccdB-Blast | addgene full sequence | sequence record 309826 | Addgene NGS Result
AATTCTCGACCTCGAGACAAATGGCAGTATTCATCCACAATTTTAAAAGAAAAGGGGGGATTGGGGGGTA
CAGTGCAGGGGAAAGAATAGTAGACATAATAGCAACAGACATACAAACTAAAGAATTACAAAAACAAATT
ACAAAAATTCAAAATTTTCGGGTTTATTACAGGGACAGCAGAGATCCACTTTGGCCGCGAATCGATATGT
CGAGTTTACTCCCTATCAGTGATAGAGAACGTATGTCGAGTTTACTCCCTATCAGTGATAGAGAACGATG
TCGAGTTTACTCCCTATCAGTGATAGAGAACGTATGTCGAGTTTACTCCCTATCAGTGATAGAGAACGTA
TGTCGAGTTTACTCCCTATCAGTGATAGAGAACGTATGTCGAGTTTATCCCTATCAGTGATAGAGAACGT
ATGTCGAGTTTACTCCCTATCAGTGATAGAGAACGTATGTCGAGGTAGGCGTGTACGGTGGGAGGCCTAT
ATAAGCAGAGCTCGTTTAGTGAACCGTCAGATCGCCTGGAGAATTGGCTAGCATGGTGAGCAAGGGCGAG
GAGCTGTTCACCGGGGTGGTGCCCATCCTGGTCGAGCTGGACGGCGACGTAAACGGCCACAAGTTCAGCG
TGTCCGGCGAGGGCGAGGGCGATGCCACCTACGGCAAGCTGACCCTGAAGTTCATCTGCACCACCGGCAA
GCTGCCCGTGCCCTGGCCCACCCTCGTGACCACCTTCGGCTACGGCCTGCAGTGCTTCGCCCGCTACCCC
GACCACATGAAGCAGCACGACTTCTTCAAGTCCGCCATGCCCGAAGGCTACGTCCAGGAGCGCACCATCT
TCTTCAAGGACGACGGCAACTACAAGACCCGCGCCGAGGTGAAGTTCGAGGGCGACACCCTGGTGAACCG
CATCGAGCTGAAGGGCATCGACTTCAAGGAGGACGGCAACATCCTGGGGCACAAGCTGGAGTACAACTAC
AACAGCCACAACGTCTATATCATGGCCGACAAGCAGAAGAACGGCATCAAGGTGAACTTCAAGATCCGCC
ACAACATCGAGGACGGCAGCGTGCAGCTCGCCGACCACTACCAGCAGAACACCCCCATCGGCGACGGCCC
CGTGCTGCTGCCCGACAACCACTACCTGAGCTACCAGTCCAAGCTGAGCAAAGACCCCAACGAGAAGCGC
GATCACATGGTCCTGCTGGAGTTCGTGACCGCCGCCGGGATCACTCTCGGCATGGACGAGCTGTACAAGG
GGGCCGGCCATATCAGCGGCTCTGGTTCGACAAGTTTGTACAAAAAAGCTGAACGAGAAACGTAAAATGA
TATAAATATCAATATATTAAATTAGATTTTGCATAAAAAACAGACTACATAATACTGTAAAACACAACAT
ATCCAGTCACTATGGCGGCCGCATTAGGCACCCCAGGCTTTACACTTTATGCTTCCGGCTCGTATAATGT
GTGGATTTTGAGTTAGGATCCGTCGAGATTTTCAGGAGCTAAGGAAGCTAAAATGGAGAAAAAAATCACT
GGATATACCACCGTTGATATATCCCAATGGCATCGTAAAGAACATTTTGAGGCATTTCAGTCAGTTGCTC
AATGTACCTATAACCAGACCGTTCAGCTGGATATTACGGCCTTTTTAAAGACCGTAAAGAAAAATAAGCA
CAAGTTTTATCCGGCCTTTATTCACATTCTTGCCCGCCTGATGAATGCTCATCCGGAATTCCGTATGGCA
ATGAAAGACGGTGAGCTGGTGATATGGGATAGTGTTCACCCTTGTTACACCGTTTTCCATGAGCAAACTG
AAACGTTTTCATCGCTCTGGAGTGAATACCACGACGATTTCCGGCAGTTTCTACACATATATTCGCAAGA
TGTGGCGTGTTACGGTGAAAACCTGGCCTATTTCCCTAAAGGGTTTATTGAGAATATGTTTTTCGTCTCA
GCCAATCCCTGGGTGAGTTTCACCAGTTTTGATTTAAACGTGGCCAATATGGACAACTTCTTCGCCCCCG
TTTTCACCATGGGCAAATATTATACGCAAGGCGACAAGGTGCTGATGCCGCTGGCGATTCAGGTTCATCA
TGCCGTTTGTGATGGCTTCCATGTCGGCAGAATGCTTAATGAATTACAACAGTACTGCGATGAGTGGCAG
GGCGGGGCGTAAAGATCTGGATCCGGCTTACTAAAAGCCAGATAACAGTATGCGTATTTGCGCGCTGATT
TTTGCGGTATAAGAATATATACTGATATGTATACCCGAAGTATGTCAAAAAGAGGTATGCTATGAAGCAG
CGTATTACAGTGACAGTTGACAGCGACAGCTATCAGTTGCTCAAGGCATATATGATGTCAATATCTCCGG
TCTGGTAAGCACAACCATGCAGAATGAAGCCCGTCGTCTGCGTGCCGAACGCTGGAAAGCGGAAAATCAG
GAAGGGATGGCTGAGGTCGCCCGGTTTATTGAAATGAACGGCTCTTTTGCTGACGAGAACAGGGGCTGGT
GAAATGCAGTTTAAGGTTTACACCTATAAAAGAGAGAGCCGTTATCGTCTGTTTGTGGATGTACAGAGTG
ATATTATTGACACGCCCGGGCGACGGATGGTGATCCCCCTGGCCAGTGCACGTCTGCTGTCAGATAAAGT
CTCCCGTGAACTTTACCCGGTGGTGCATATCGGGGATGAAAGCTGGCGCATGATGACCACCGATATGGCC
AGTGTGCCGGTCTCCGTTATCGGGGAAGAAGTGGCTGATCTCAGCCACCGCGAAAATGACATCAAAAACG
CCATTAACCTGATGTTCTGGGGAATATAAATGTCAGGCTCCCTTATACACAGCCAGTCTGCAGGTCGACC
ATAGTGACTGGATATGTTGTGTTTTACAGTATTATGTAGTCTGTTTTTTATGCAAAATCTAATTTAATAT
ATTGATATTTATATCATTTTACGTTTCTCGTTCAGCTTTCTTGTACAAAGTGGTTGCAGGAAAGCCAATC
CCAAACCCACTCCTAGGTCTCGACAGTACAGCATAGACCGGTCCACCACCACCACCACCACTAAGGATCC
GGGGTTGGGGTTGCGCCTTTTCCAAGGCAGCCCTGGGTTTGCGCAGGGACGCGGCTGCTCTGGGCGTGGT
TCCGGGAAACGCAGCGGCGCCGACCCTGGGTCTCGCACATTCTTCACGTCCGTTCGCAGCGTCACCCGGA
TCTTCGCCGCTACCCTTGTGGGCCCCCCGGCGACGCTTCCTGCTCCGCCCCTAAGTCGGGAAGGTTCCTT
GCGGTTCGCGGCGTGCCGGACGTGACAAACGGAAGCCGCACGTCTCACTAGTACCCTCGCAGACGGACAG
CGCCAGGGAGCAATGGCAGCGCGCCGACCGCGATGGGCTGTGGCCAATAGCGGCTGCTCAGCAGGGCGCG
CCGAGAGCAGCGGCCGGGAAGGGGCGGTGCGGGAGGCGGGGTGTGGGGCGGTAGTGTGGGCCCTGTTCCT
GCCCGCGCGGTGTTCCGCATTCTGCAAGCCTCCGGAGCGCACGTCGGCAGTCGGCTCCCTCGTTGACCGA
ATCACCGACCTCTCTCCCCAGCTTAATTAATTCACCATGGCCAAGCCTTTGTCTCAAGAAGAATCCACCC
TCATTGAAAGAGCAACGGCTACAATCAACAGCATCCCCATCTCTGAAGACTACAGCGTCGCCAGCGCAGC
TCTCTCTAGCGACGGCCGCATCTTCACTGGTGTCAATGTATATCATTTTACTGGGGGACCTTGTGCAGAA
CTCGTGGTGCTGGGCACTGCTGCTGCTGCGGCAGCTGGCAACCTGACTTGTATCGTCGCGATCGGAAATG
AGAACAGGGGCATCTTGAGCCCCTGCGGACGGTGCCGACAGGTGCTTCTCGATCTGCATCCTGGGATCAA
AGCCATAGTGAAGGACAGTGATGGACAGCCGACGGCAGTTGGGATTCGTGAATTGCTGCCCTCTGGTTAT
GTGTGGGAGGGCCCTGCAGGTCCCGGTGCCGAAGGTAGAGGTTCTCTCCTCACTTGTGGTGATGTTGAAG
AAAACCCTGGTCCAATGTCTAGACTGGACAAGAGCAAAGTCATAAACGGAGCTCTGGAATTACTCAATGG
TGTCGGTATCGAAGGCCTGACGACAAGGAAACTCGCTCAAAAGCTGGGAGTTGAGCAGCCTACCCTGTAC
TGGCACGTGAAGAACAAGCGGGCCCTGCTCGATGCCCTGCCAATCGAGATGCTGGACAGGCATCATACCC
ACTTCTGCCCCCTGGAAGGCGAGTCATGGCAAGACTTTCTGCGGAACAACGCCAAGTCATACCGCTGTGC
TCTCCTCTCACATCGCGACGGGGCTAAAGTGCATCTCGGCACCCGCCCAACAGAGAAACAGTACGAAACC
CTGGAAAATCAGCTCGCGTTCCTGTGTCAGCAAGGCTTCTCCCTGGAGAACGCACTGTACGCTCTGTCCG
CCGTGGGCCACTTTACACTGGGCTGCGTATTGGAGGAACAGGAGCATCAAGTAGCAAAAGAGGAAAGAGA
GACACCTACCACCGATTCTATGCCCCCACTTCTGAGACAAGCAATTGAGCTGTTCGACCGGCAGGGAGCC
GAACCTGCCTTCCTTTTCGGCCTGGAACTAATCATATGTGGCCTGGAGAAACAGCTAAAGTGCGAAAGCG
GCGGGCCGACCGACGCCCTTGACGATTTTGACTTAGACATGCTCCCAGCCGATGCCCTTGACGACTTTGA
CCTTGATATGCTGCCTGCTGACGCTCTTGACGATTTTGACCTTGACATGCTCCCCGGGTAACTAAGTAAG
GATCGATCCAAGATATCGTATTCTTAACTATGTTGCTCCTTTTACGCTATGTGGATACGCTGCTTTAATG
CCTTTGTATCATGCTATTGCTTCCCGTATGGCTTTCATTTTCTCCTCCTTGTATAAATCCTGGTTGCTGT
CTCTTTATGAGGAGTTGTGGCCCGTTGTCAGGCAACGTGGCGTGGTGTGCACTGTGTTTGCTGACGCAAC
CCCCACTGGTTGGGGCATTGCCACCACCTGTCAGCTCCTTTCCGGGACTTTCGCTTTCCCCCTCCCTATT
GCCACGGCGGAACTCATCGCCGCCTGCCTTGCCCGCTGCTGGACAGGGGCTCGGCTGTTGGGCACTGACA
ATTCCGTGGTGTTGTCGGGGAAGCTGACGTCCTTTCCATGGCTGCTCGCCTGTGTTGCCACCTGGATTCT
GCGCGGGACGTCCTTCTGCTACGTCCCTTCGGCCCTCAATCCAGCGGACCTTCCTTCCCGCGGCCTGCTG
CCGGCTCTGCGGCCTCTTCCGCGTCTTCGCCTTCGCCCTCAGACGAGTCGGATCTCCCTTTGGGCCGCCT
CCCCGCCTGTTTCGCCTCGGCGTCCGGACTAGAGGTACCTTTAAGACCAATGACTTACAAGGCAGCTGTA
GATCTTAGCCACTTTTTAAAAGAAAAGGGGGGACTGGAAGGGCTAATTCACTCCCAACGAAGACAAGATC
TGCTTTTTGCTTGTACTGGGTCTCTCTGGTTAGACCAGATCTGAGCCTGGGAGCTCTCTGGCTAACTAGG
GAACCCACTGCTTAAGCCTCAATAAAGCTTGCCTTGAGTGCTTCAAGTAGTGTGTGCCCGTCTGTTGTGT
GACTCTGGTAACTAGAGATCCCTCAGACCCTTTTAGTCAGTGTGGAAAATCTCTAGCAGTAGTAGTTCAT
GTCATCTTATTATTCAGTATTTATAACTTGCAAAGAAATGAATATCAGAGAGTGAGAGGAACTTGTTTAT
TGCAGCTTATAATGGTTACAAATAAAGCAATAGCATCACAAATTTCACAAATAAAGCATTTTTTTCACTG
CATTCTAGTTGTGGTTTGTCCAAACTCATCAATGTATCTTATCATGTCTGGCTCTAGCTATCCCGCCCCT
AACTCCGCCCATCCCGCCCCTAACTCCGCCCAGTTCCGCCCATTCTCCGCCCCATGGCTGACTAATTTTT
TTTATTTATGCAGAGGCCGAGGCCGCCTCGGCCTCTGAGCTATTCCAGAAGTAGTGAGGAGGCTTTTTTG
GAGGCCTTTCAAATATGTATCCGCTCATGAGACAATAACCCTGATAAATGCTTCAATAATATTGAAAAAG
GAAGAGTATGAGTATTCAACATTTCCGTGTCGCCCTTATTCCCTTTTTTGCGGCATTTTGCCTTCCTGTT
TTTGCTCACCCAGAAACGCTGGTGAAAGTAAAAGATGCTGAAGATCAGTTGGGTGCACGAGTGGGTTACA
TCGAACTGGATCTCAACAGCGGTAAGATCCTTGAGAGTTTTCGCCCCGAAGAACGTTTTCCAATGATGAG
CACTTTTAAAGTTCTGCTATGTGGCGCGGTATTATCCCGTATTGACGCCGGGCAAGAGCAACTCGGTCGC
CGCATACACTATTCTCAGAATGACTTGGTTGAGTACTCACCAGTCACAGAAAAGCATCTTACGGATGGCA
TGACAGTAAGAGAATTATGCAGTGCTGCCATAACCATGAGTGATAACACTGCGGCCAACTTACTTCTGAC
AACGATCGGAGGACCGAAGGAGCTAACCGCTTTTTTGCACAACATGGGGGATCATGTAACTCGCCTTGAT
CGTTGGGAACCGGAGCTGAATGAAGCCATACCAAACGACGAGCGTGACACCACGATGCCTGTAGCAATGG
CAACAACGTTGCGCAAACTATTAACTGGCGAACTACTTACTCTAGCTTCCCGGCAACAATTAATAGACTG
GATGGAGGCGGATAAAGTTGCAGGACCACTTCTGCGCTCGGCCCTTCCGGCTGGCTGGTTTATTGCTGAT
AAATCTGGAGCCGGTGAGCGTGGGTCTCGCGGTATCATTGCAGCACTGGGGCCAGATGGTAAGCCCTCCC
GTATCGTAGTTATCTACACGACGGGGAGTCAGGCAACTATGGATGAACGAAATAGACAGATCGCTGAGAT
AGGTGCCTCACTGATTAAGCATTGGTAACTGTCAGACCAAGTTTACTCATATATACTTTAGATTGATTTA
AAACTTCATTTTTAATTTAAAAGGATCTAGGTGAAGATCCTTTTTGATAATCTCATGACCAAAATCCCTT
AACGTGAGTTTTCGTTCCACTGAGCGTCAGACCCCGTAGAAAAGATCAAAGGATCTTCTTGAGATCCTTT
TTTTCTGCGCGTAATCTGCTGCTTGCAAACAAAAAAACCACCGCTACCAGCGGTGGTTTGTTTGCCGGAT
CAAGAGCTACCAACTCTTTTTCCGAAGGTAACTGGCTTCAGCAGAGCGCAGATACCAAATACTGTTCTTC
TAGTGTAGCCGTAGTTAGGCCACCACTTCAAGAACTCTGTAGCACCGCCTACATACCTCGCTCTGCTAAT
CCTGTTACCAGTGGCTGCTGCCAGTGGCGATAAGTCGTGTCTTACCGGGTTGGACTCAAGACGATAGTTA
CCGGATAAGGCGCAGCGGTCGGGCTGAACGGGGGGTTCGTGCACACAGCCCAGCTTGGAGCGAACGACCT
ACACCGAACTGAGATACCTACAGCGTGAGCTATGAGAAAGCGCCACGCTTCCCGAAGGGAGAAAGGCGGA
CAGGTATCCGGTAAGCGGCAGGGTCGGAACAGGAGAGCGCACGAGGGAGCTTCCAGGGGGAAACGCCTGG
TATCTTTATAGTCCTGTCGGGTTTCGCCACCTCTGACTTGAGCGTCGATTTTTGTGATGCTCGTCAGGGG
GGCGGAGCCTATGGAAAAACGCCAGCAACGCGGCCTTTTTACGGTTCCTGGCCTTTTGCTGGCCTTTTGC
TCACATGTTCTTTCCTGCGTTATCCCCTGATTCTGTGGATAACCGTATTACCGCCTTTGAGTGAGCTGAT
ACCGCTCGCCGCAGCCGAACGACCGAGCGCAGCGAGTCAGTGAGCGAGGAAGCGGAAGAGCGCCCAATAC
GCAAACCGCCTCTCCCCGCGCGTTGGCCGATTCATTAATGCAGCTGGCACGACAGGTTTCCCGACTGGAA
AGCGGGCAGTGAGCGCAACGCAATTAATGTGAGTTAGCTCACTCATTAGGCACCCCAGGCTTTACACTTT
ATGCTTCCGGCTCGTATGTTGTGTGGAATTGTGAGCGGATAACAATTTCACACAGGAAACAGCTATGACC
ATGATTACGCCAAGCGCGCAATTAACCCTCACTAAAGGGAACAAAAGCTGGAGCTGCAAGCTTAATGTAG
TCTTATGCAATACTCTTGTAGTCTTGCAACATGGTAACGATGAGTTAGCAACATGCCTTACAAGGAGAGA
AAAAGCACCGTGCATGCCGATTGGTGGAAGTAAGGTGGTACGATCGTGCCTTATTAGGAAGGCAACAGAC
GGGTCTGACATGGATTGGACGAACCACTGAATTGCCGCATTGCAGAGATATTGTATTTAAGTGCCTAGCT
CGATACATAAACGGGTCTCTCTGGTTAGACCAGATCTGAGCCTGGGAGCTCTCTGGCTAACTAGGGAACC
CACTGCTTAAGCCTCAATAAAGCTTGCCTTGAGTGCTTCAAGTAGTGTGTGCCCGTCTGTTGTGTGACTC
TGGTAACTAGAGATCCCTCAGACCCTTTTAGTCAGTGTGGAAAATCTCTAGCAGTGGCGCCCGAACAGGG
ACTTGAAAGCGAAAGGGAAACCAGAGGAGCTCTCTCGACGCAGGACTCGGCTTGCTGAAGCGCGCACGGC
AAGAGGCGAGGGGCGGCGACTGGTGAGTACGCCAAAAATTTTGACTAGCGGAGGCTAGAAGGAGAGAGAT
GGGTGCGAGAGCGTCAGTATTAAGCGGGGGAGAATTAGATCGCGATGGGAAAAAATTCGGTTAAGGCCAG
GGGGAAAGAAAAAATATAAATTAAAACATATAGTATGGGCAAGCAGGGAGCTAGAACGATTCGCAGTTAA
TCCTGGCCTGTTAGAAACATCAGAAGGCTGTAGACAAATACTGGGACAGCTACAACCATCCCTTCAGACA
GGATCAGAAGAACTTAGATCATTATATAATACAGTAGCAACCCTCTATTGTGTGCATCAAAGGATAGAGA
TAAAAGACACCAAGGAAGCTTTAGACAAGATAGAGGAAGAGCAAAACAAAAGTAAGACCACCGCACAGCA
AGCGGCCGCTGATCTTCAGACCTGGAGGAGGAGATATGAGGGACAATTGGAGAAGTGAATTATATAAATA
TAAAGTAGTAAAAATTGAACCATTAGGAGTAGCACCCACCAAGGCAAAGAGAAGAGTGGTGCAGAGAGAA
AAAAGAGCAGTGGGAATAGGAGCTTTGTTCCTTGGGTTCTTGGGAGCAGCAGGAAGCACTATGGGCGCAG
CGTCAATGACGCTGACGGTACAGGCCAGACAATTATTGTCTGGTATAGTGCAGCAGCAGAACAATTTGCT
GAGGGCTATTGAGGCGCAACAGCATCTGTTGCAACTCACAGTCTGGGGCATCAAGCAGCTCCAGGCAAGA
ATCCTGGCTGTGGAAAGATACCTAAAGGATCAACAGCTCCTGGGGATTTGGGGTTGCTCTGGAAAACTCA
TTTGCACCACTGCTGTGCCTTGGAATGCTAGTTGGAGTAATAAATCTCTGGAACAGATTTGGAATCACAC
GACCTGGATGGAGTGGGACAGAGAAATTAACAATTACACAAGCTTAATACACTCCTTAATTGAAGAATCG
CAAAACCAGCAAGAAAAGAATGAACAAGAATTATTGGAATTAGATAAATGGGCAAGTTTGTGGAATTGGT
TTAACATAACAAATTGGCTGTGGTATATAAAATTATTCATAATGATAGTAGGAGGCTTGGTAGGTTTAAG
AATAGTTTTTGCTGTACTTTCTATAGTGAATAGAGTTAGGCAGGGATATTCACCATTATCGTTTCAGACC
CACCTCCCAACCCCGAGGGGAC
